Addgene plasmid #197352: pCSIIpuro2-H2B-iRFP
Purpose: Encoding nuclear-targeted iRFP713.
Depositing lab: Michiyuki Matsuda. Depositing organization: Kyoto University, Graduate School of Biostudies. Publication: Knockout of all ErbB-family genes delineates their roles in proliferation, survival, and migration. Matsuda K, Hirayama D, Hino N, Kuno S, Sakaue-Sawano A, Miyawaki A, Matsuda M, Terai K. J Cell Sci. 2023 Jul 31:jcs.261199. doi: 10.1242/jcs.261199. PubMed 37519219.
Backbone
  Vector backbone: pCSIIpuro2
  Backbone size w/o insert (bp): 10400
  Total vector size (bp): 11800
  Vector type: Mammalian Expression, Lentiviral
  Selectable markers: Puromycin
Growth in bacteria
  Bacterial resistance: Ampicillin, 100 μg/mL
  Growth temperature: 37°C
  Growth strain: NEB Stable
  Copy number: Unknown
Gene/Insert
  Gene/Insert name: iRFP with nucleus-targeting sequence
  Species: H. sapiens (human)
  Insert size (bp): 1360
  Promoter: EF-1α
  Tag / fusion protein: H2B (human histone 2B) (N terminal on insert)
  Cloning method: Restriction Enzyme; 5′ cloning site XhoI (not destroyed); 3′ cloning site NotI (not destroyed)
  Sequencing primers: 5′ none; 3′ none
Terms and licenses: Academic/Nonprofit Terms; Industry Terms: Not Available to Industry
How to cite: pCSIIpuro2-H2B-iRFP was a gift from Michiyuki Matsuda (Addgene plasmid # 197352 ; http://n2t.net/addgene:197352 ; RRID:Addgene_197352)
