[The description below was written by a language model from this plasmid's Addgene catalogue record and pLannotate feature annotations shown in this document.]
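Description:
pCSIIpuro2-H2B-iRFP is an HIV-1-based lentiviral transfer plasmid of about 11.8 kb, built on the pCSIIpuro2 backbone for stable expression of a nuclear near-infrared fluorescent marker in mammalian cells. It is propagated in E. coli through a high-copy ColE1/pUC-type origin with ampicillin resistance (AmpR). The backbone also carries an f1 origin and an SV40/EM7-driven bleomycin/Zeocin resistance cassette that lies outside the viral genome. Viral genomic RNA is transcribed from a CMV enhancer/promoter fused to a truncated 5' LTR. It contains the Ψ packaging signal with a partial gag sequence, the Rev response element for Rev-dependent nuclear export, and the cPPT/CTS. A second truncated LTR annotation near the 3' end is followed by a bGH polyadenylation signal. The short nef, Rev and smURFP-like annotations appear to be residual or homology-based hits rather than intended payloads.

The internal expression cassette uses the human EF-1α promoter to drive a single bicistronic transcript. The first cistron is human histone H2B fused at the N terminus of iRFP713, a bacteriophytochrome-derived protein from Rhodopseudomonas palustris that needs biliverdin as a cofactor. The fusion was cloned between XhoI and NotI sites, and H2B tethers the fluorophore to chromatin, labelling nuclei. An EMCV IRES then allows translation of puromycin N-acetyltransferase, so puromycin selection of transduced cells is linked to reporter expression. A WPRE downstream enhances transcript stability and expression. The stated purpose is simply to encode nuclear-targeted iRFP713. Such a marker is typically used for identifying, segmenting and tracking nuclei in live-cell imaging, leaving the visible channels free for other reporters.
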