Features (pLannotate 1.2.2; 33 found; start..end, strand, type, name):
     28..80      -  misc_feature   bom (fragment): basis of mobility region from pBR322
    235..614     +  enhancer       CMV enhancer: human cytomegalovirus immediate early enhancer
    615..814     +  promoter       CMV promoter: human cytomegalovirus (CMV) immediate early promoter
    832..1012    +  LTR            5' LTR (truncated): truncated 5' long terminal repeat (LTR) from HIV-1
   1059..1184    +  misc_feature   HIV-1 Ψ: packaging signal of human immunodeficiency virus type 1
   1168..1506    +  CDS            HIV-1 gag (fragment): gag protein from human immunodeficiency virus 1; gag
   1676..1909    +  misc_feature   RRE: The Rev response element (RRE) of HIV-1 allows for Rev-dependent mRNA export from the nucleus to the cytoplasm.
   2286..2386    +  CDS            Rev (fragment): human immunodeficiency virus 1 (HIV-1) Rev protein; rev; enhances nuclear export of unspliced and incompletely spliced viral mRNAs
   2412..2529    +  misc_feature   cPPT/CTS: central polypurine tract and central termination sequence of HIV-1
   2585..3747    +  promoter       EF-1α promoter: strong constitutive promoter for human elongation factor EF-1α
   3803..4180    +  CDS            H2B: human histone H2B; HIST1H2BJ
   4199..5146    +  CDS            iRFP713: iRFP713 is a basic (constitutively fluorescent) near ir fluorescent protein published in 2011, derived from Rhodopseudomonas palustris. It has low acid sensitivity. It requires the cofactor biliverdin for fluorescence.
   5147..5179    +  CDS            TDsmURFP (fragment): monomeric tandem dimer of a small ultra-red fluorescent protein derived from a cyanobacterial phycobiliprotein (Rodriguez et al., 2016)
   5255..5816    +  misc_feature   IRES: internal ribosome entry site (IRES) of the encephalomyocarditis virus (EMCV)
   5819..6418    +  CDS            PuroR: puromycin N-acetyltransferase; pac from Streptomyces alboniger; confers resistance to puromycin
   6453..7041    +  misc_feature   WPRE: woodchuck hepatitis virus posttranscriptional regulatory element
   6966..7553    +  CDS            nef: NEF_HV112 - Experimental evidence at protein level: Swiss-Prot protein existence level 1. Extracellular Nef protein targets CD4(+) T-lymphocytes for apoptosis by interacting with CXCR4 surface receptors. From Human immunodeficiency virus type 1 group M subtype B (isolate PCV12) (HIV-1).
   7560..7740    +  LTR            5' LTR (truncated): truncated 5' long terminal repeat (LTR) from HIV-1
   7772..7996    +  polyA_signal   bGH poly(A) signal: bovine growth hormone polyadenylation signal
   8000..8021    +  promoter       SV40 promoter (fragment): SV40 enhancer and early promoter
   8042..8470    +  rep_origin     f1 ori (sequence partly withheld): f1 bacteriophage origin of replication; arrow indicates direction of (+) strand synthesis
   8484..8813    +  promoter       SV40 promoter: SV40 enhancer and early promoter
   8861..8908    +  promoter       EM7 promoter: synthetic bacterial promoter&nbsp
   8927..9301    +  CDS            BleoR: antibiotic-binding protein; Sh ble from Streptoalloteichus hindustanus; confers resistance to bleomycin, phleomycin, and Zeocin™
   9311..9436    +  CDS            ble (fragment): BLE_KLEPN - Experimental evidence at protein level: Swiss-Prot protein existence level 1. Binding protein with a strong affinity to the bleomycin family of antibiotics. Binds to CL990; an antimitotic-antibiotic compound. From Klebsiella pneumoniae.
   9431..9552    +  polyA_signal   SV40 poly(A) signal: SV40 polyadenylation signal
   9623..9645    -  protein_bind   lac operator (fragment): The lac repressor binds to the lac operator to inhibit transcription in E. coli. This inhibition can be relieved by adding lactose or isopropyl-β-D-thiogalactopyranoside (IPTG). lac repressor encoded by lacI
   9649..9679    -  promoter       lac promoter: promoter for the E. coli lac operon
   9694..9715    -  protein_bind   CAP binding site: CAP binding activates transcription in the presence of cAMP. E. coli catabolite activator protein
   9728..9820    -  CDS            lacI (fragment): lac repressor; lacI; The lac repressor binds to the lac operator to inhibit transcription in E. coli. This inhibition can be relieved by adding lactose or isopropyl-β-D-thiogalactopyranoside (IPTG).
  10003..10591   -  rep_origin     ori: high-copy-number ColE1/pMB1/pBR322/pUC origin of replication
  10762..11622   -  CDS            AmpR: β-lactamase; bla; confers resistance to ampicillin, carbenicillin, and related antibiotics
  11623..11727   -  promoter       AmpR promoter: bla
>Addgene plasmid #197352 | pCSIIpuro2-H2B-iRFP | addgene full sequence | sequence record 389827 | Addgene NGS Result
GACGGATCGGGAGATCTCCCGATCCCCTATGGTGCACTCTCAGTACAATCTGCTCTGATGCCGCATAGTT
AAGCCAGTATCTGCTCCCTGCTTGTGTGTTGGAGGTCGCTGAGTAGTGCGCGAGCAAAATTTAAGCTACA
ACAAGGCAAGGCTTGACCGACAATTGCATGAAGAATCTGCTTAGGGTTAGGCGTTTTGCGCTGCTTCGCG
ATGTACGGGCCAGATATACGCGTTGACATTGATTATTGACTAGTTATTAATAGTAATCAATTACGGGGTC
ATTAGTTCATAGCCCATATATGGAGTTCCGCGTTACATAACTTACGGTAAATGGCCCGCCTGGCTGACCG
CCCAACGACCCCCGCCCATTGACGTCAATAATGACGTATGTTCCCATAGTAACGCCAATAGGGACTTTCC
ATTGACGTCAATGGGTGGAGTATTTACGGTAAACTGCCCACTTGGCAGTACATCAAGTGTATCATATGCC
AAGTACGCCCCCTATTGACGTCAATGACGGTAAATGGCCCGCCTGGCATTATGCCCAGTACATGACCTTA
TGGGACTTTCCTACTTGGCAGTACATCTACGTATTAGTCATCGCTATTACCATGGTGATGCGGTTTTGGC
AGTACATCAATGGGCGTGGATAGCGGTTTGACTCACGGGGATTTCCAAGTCTCCACCCCATTGACGTCAA
TGGGAGTTTGTTTTGGCACCAAAATCAACGGGACTTTCCAAAATGTCGTAACAACTCCGCCCCATTGACG
CAAATGGGCGGTAGGCGTGTACGGTGGGAGGTCTATATAAGCAGCGCGTTTTGCCTGTACTGGGTCTCTC
TGGTTAGACCAGATCTGAGCCTGGGAGCTCTCTGGCTAACTAGGGAACCCACTGCTTAAGCCTCAATAAA
GCTTGCCTTGAGTGCTTCAAGTAGTGTGTGCCCGTCTGTTGTGTGACTCTGGTAACTAGAGATCCCTCAG
ACCCTTTTAGTCAGTGTGGAAAATCTCTAGCAGTGGCGCCCGAACAGGGACTTGAAAGCGAAAGGGAAAC
CAGAGGAGCTCTCTCGACGCAGGACTCGGCTTGCTGAAGCGCGCACGGCAAGAGGCGAGGGGCGGCGACT
GGTGAGTACGCCAAAAATTTTGACTAGCGGAGGCTAGAAGGAGAGAGATGGGTGCGAGAGCGTCAGTATT
AAGCGGGGGAGAATTAGATCGCGATGGGAAAAAATTCGGTTAAGGCCAGGGGGAAAGAAAAAATATAAAT
TAAAACATATAGTATGGGCAAGCAGGGAGCTAGAACGATTCGCAGTTAATCCTGGCCTGTTAGAAACATC
AGAAGGCTGTAGACAAATACTGGGACAGCTACAACCATCCCTTCAGACAGGATCAGAAGAACTTAGATCA
TTATATAATACAGTAGCAACCCTCTATTGTGTGCATCAAAGGATAGAGATAAAAGACACCAAGGAAGCTT
TAGACAAGATAGAGGAAGAGCAAAACAAAAGTAAGACCACCGCACAGCAAGGGCCGCTGATCTTCAGACC
TGGAGGAGGAGATATGAGGGACAATTGGAGAAGTGAATTATATAAATATAAAGTAGTAAAAATTGAACCA
TTAGGAGTAGCACCCACCAAGGCAAAGAGAAGAGTGGTGCAGAGAGAAAAAAGAGCAGTGGGAATAGGAG
CTTTGTTCCTTGGGTTCTTGGGAGCAGCAGGAAGCACTATGGGCGCAGCGTCAATGACGCTGACGGTACA
GGCCAGACAATTATTGTCTGGTATAGTGCAGCAGCAGAACAATTTGCTGAGGGCTATTGAGGCGCAACAG
CATCTGTTGCAACTCACAGTCTGGGGCATCAAGCAGCTCCAGGCAAGAATCCTGGCTGTGGAAAGATACC
TAAAGGATCAACAGCTCCTGGGGATTTGGGGTTGCTCTGGAAAACTCATTTGCACCACTGCTGTGCCTTG
GAATGCTAGTTGGAGTAATAAATCTCTGGAACAGATTTGGAATCACACGACCTGGATGGAGTGGGACAGA
GAAATTAACAATTACACAAGCTTAATACACTCCTTAATTGAAGAATCGCAAAACCAGCAAGAAAAGAATG
AACAAGAATTATTGGAATTAGATAAATGGGCAAGTTTGTGGAATTGGTTTAACATAACAAATTGGCTGTG
GTATATAAAATTATTCATAATGATAGTAGGAGGCTTGGTAGGTTTAAGAATAGTTTTTGCTGTACTTTCT
ATAGTGAATAGAGTTAGGCAGGGATATTCACCATTATCGTTTCAGACCCACCTCCCAACCCCGAGGGGAC
CCGACAGGCCCGAAGGAATAGAAGAAGAAGGTGGAGAGAGAGACAGAGACAGATCCATTCGATTAGTGAA
CGGATCTACAAATGGCAGTATTCATCCACAATTTTAAAAGAAAAGGGGGGATTGGGGGGTACAGTGCAGG
GGAAAGAATAGTAGACATAATAGCAACAGACATACAAACTAAAGAATTACAAAAACAAATTACAAAAATT
CAAAATTTTCGGGTTTATTACAGGGACAGCAGAAATTCACTTTGAATTAATTCAAGCTTCGTGAGGCTCC
GGTGCCCGTCAGTGGGCAGAGCGCACATCGCCCACAGTCCCCGAGAAGTTGGGGGGAGGGGTCGGCAATT
GAACCGGTGCCTAGAGAAGGTGGCGCGGGGTAAACTGGGAAAGTGATGTCGTGTACTGGCTCCGCCTTTT
TCCCGAGGGTGGGGGAGAACCGTATATAAGTGCAGTAGTCGCCGTGAACGTTCTTTTTCGCAACGGGTTT
GCCGCCAGAACACAGGTAAGTGCCGTGTGTGGTTCCCGCGGGCCTGGCCTCTTTACGGGTTATGGCCCTT
GCGTGCCTTGAATTACTTCCACCTGGCTCCAGTACGTGATTCTTGATCCCGAGCTGGAGCCAGGGGCGGG
CCTTGCGCTTTAGGAGCCCCTTCGCCTCGTGCTTGAGTTGAGGCCTGGCCTGGGCGCTGGGGCCGCCGCG
TGCGAATCTGGTGGCACCTTCGCGCCTGTCTCGCTGCTTTCGATAAGTCTCTAGCCATTTAAAATTTTTG
ATGACCTGCTGCGACGCTTTTTTTCTGGCAAGATAGTCTTGTAAATGCGGGCCAGGATCTGCACACTGGT
ATTTCGGTTTTTGGGGCCGCGGGCGGCGACGGGGCCCGTGCGTCCCAGCGCACATGTTCGGCGAGGCGGG
GCCTGCGAGCGCGGCCACCGAGAATCGGACGGGGGTAGTCTCAAGCTGGCCGGCCTGCTCTGGTGCCTGG
CCTCGCGCCGCCGTGTATCGCCCCGCCCTGGGCGGCAAGGCTGGCCCGGTCGGCACCAGTTGCGTGAGCG
GAAAGATGGCCGCTTCCCGGCCCTGCTCCAGGGGGCTCAAAATGGAGGACGCGGCGCTCGGGAGAGCGGG
CGGGTGAGTCACCCACACAAAGGAAAGGGGCCTTTCCGTCCTCAGCCGTCGCTTCATGTGACTCCACGGA
GTACCGGGCGCCGTCCAGGCACCTCGATTAGTTCTGGAGCTTTTGGAGTACGTCGTCTTTAGGTTGGGGG
GAGGGGTTTTATGCGATGGAGTTTCCCCACACTGAGTGGGTGGAGACTGAAGTTAGGCCAGCTTGGCACT
TGATGTAATTCTCCTTGGAATTTGCCCTTTTTGAGTTTGGATCTTGGTTCATTCTCAAGCCTCAGACAGT
GGTTCAAAGTTTTTTTCTTCCATTTCAGGTGTCGTGAACACGCTACCGGTCCGAATTCGGCCTCGAGGCC
ACCGCCACCGGATCTCGCCACCATGCCAGAGCCAGCGAAGTCTGCTCCCGCCCCGAAAAAGGGCTCCAAG
AAGGCGGTGACTAAGGCGCAGAAGAAAGGCGGCAAGAAGCGCAAGCGCAGCCGCAAGGAGAGCTATTCCA
TCTATGTGTACAAGGTTCTGAAGCAGGTCCACCCTGACACCGGCATTTCGTCCAAGGCCATGGGCATCAT
GAATTCGTTTGTGAACGACATTTTCGAGCGCATCGCAGGTGAGGCTTCCCGCCTGGCGCATTACAACAAG
CGCTCGACCATCACCTCCAGGGAGATCCAGACGGCCGTGCGCCTGCTGCTGCCTGGGGAGTTGGCCAAGC
ACGCCGTGTCCGAGGGTACTAAGGCCATCACCAAGTACACCAGCGCTAAGGATCCACCGGTCGCCACCAT
GGCCGAAGGGAGCGTGGCAAGACAGCCCGATCTGCTGACATGCGACGACGAACCAATCCACATTCCAGGA
GCTATCCAGCCTCATGGACTGCTGCTGGCTCTGGCCGCTGACATGACTATCGTGGCAGGCTCTGATAACC
TGCCAGAGCTGACCGGGCTGGCTATCGGAGCACTGATTGGCCGGTCCGCAGCCGACGTGTTCGATTCTGA
GACTCACAATAGACTGACCATCGCCCTGGCTGAACCTGGGGCTGCAGTGGGAGCCCCAATTACCGTCGGC
TTCACAATGCGAAAGGACGCTGGCTTTATCGGGTCCTGGCACCGCCATGATCAGCTGATTTTTCTGGAGC
TGGAACCACCTCAGAGAGACGTGGCAGAGCCACAGGCTTTCTTTCGGAGAACAAACAGCGCCATCAGGCG
CCTGCAGGCCGCTGAGACTCTGGAATCCGCTTGCGCAGCCGCTGCACAGGAAGTGAGGAAGATCACCGGG
TTCGATCGCGTCATGATCTACAGATTCGCCTCAGACTTTAGCGGAGAAGTGATCGCAGAAGATCGCTGTG
CCGAGGTCGAAAGTAAACTGGGCCTGCATTACCCAGCCTCAACCGTGCCTGCACAGGCACGACGGCTGTA
TACAATCAACCCCGTGCGGATCATTCCCGACATTAATTACAGACCAGTGCCCGTCACACCTGACCTGAAC
CCAGTGACTGGGAGGCCCATCGATCTGAGCTTCGCCATTCTGCGCAGCGTGTCCCCTGTCCACCTGGAGT
TTATGAGGAATATCGGAATGCATGGCACCATGTCTATCAGTATTCTGAGAGGCGAAAGGCTGTGGGGGCT
GATCGTGTGCCACCATCGGACACCTTACTATGTGGACCTGGACGGCAGGCAGGCTTGTGAACTGGTGGCT
CAGGTGCTGGCTTGGCAGATTGGCGTGATGAAGGAGGGGCATGGCACCGGCAGCACCGGCAGCGGCAGCA
GCGGCCGCGGCTCTAGAGGATCCGTTAACTAACTTAAGCTAGCAACGGTTTCCCTCTAGCGGGATCAATT
CCGCCCCCCCCCCCTAACGTTACTGGCCGAAGCCGCTTGGAATAAGGCCGGTGTGCGTTTGTCTATATGT
TATTTTCCACCATATTGCCGTCTTTTGGCAATGTGAGGGCCCGGAAACCTGGCCCTGTCTTCTTGACGAG
CATTCCTAGGGGTCTTTCCCCTCTCGCCAAAGGAATGCAAGGTCTGTTGAATGTCGTGAAGGAAGCAGTT
CCTCTGGAAGCTTCTTGAAGACAAACAACGTCTGTAGCGACCCTTTGCAGGCAGCGGAACCCCCCACCTG
GCGACAGGTGCCTCTGCGGCCAAAAGCCACGTGTATAAGATACACCTGCAAAGGCGGCACAACCCCAGTG
CCACGTTGTGAGTTGGATAGTTGTGGAAAGAGTCAAATGGCTCTCCTCAAGCGTATTCAACAAGGGGCTG
AAGGATGCCCAGAAGGTACCCCATTGTATGGGATCTGATCTGGGGCCTCGGTGCACATGCTTTACATGTG
TTTAGTCGAGGTTAAAAAAACGTCTAGGCCCCCCGAACCACGGGGACGTGGTTTTCCTTTGAAAAACACG
ATAATACCATGACCGAGTACAAGCCCACGGTGCGCCTCGCCACCCGCGACGACGTCCCCAGGGCCGTACG
CACCCTCGCCGCCGCGTTCGCCGACTACCCCGCCACGCGCCACACCGTCGATCCGGACCGCCACATCGAG
CGGGTCACCGAGCTGCAAGAACTCTTCCTCACGCGCGTCGGGCTCGACATCGGCAAGGTGTGGGTCGCGG
ACGACGGCGCCGCGGTGGCGGTCTGGACCACGCCGGAGAGCGTCGAAGCGGGGGCGGTGTTCGCCGAGAT
CGGCCCGCGCATGGCCGAGTTGAGCGGTTCCCGGCTGGCCGCGCAGCAACAGATGGAAGGCCTCCTGGCG
CCGCACCGGCCCAAGGAGCCCGCGTGGTTCCTGGCCACCGTCGGCGTCTCGCCCGACCACCAGGGCAAGG
GTCTGGGCAGCGCCGTCGTGCTCCCCGGAGTGGAGGCGGCCGAGCGCGCCGGGGTGCCCGCCTTCCTGGA
GACCTCCGCGCCCCGCAACCTCCCCTTCTACGAGCGGCTCGGCTTCACCGTCACCGCCGACGTCGAGGTG
CCCGAAGGACCGCGCACCTGGTGCATGACCCGCAAGCCCGGTGCCTGACTAGAGTTAACATCGAGGGATC
AAGCTTATCGATAATCAACCTCTGGATTACAAAATTTGTGAAAGATTGACTGGTATTCTTAACTATGTTG
CTCCTTTTACGCTATGTGGATACGCTGCTTTAATGCCTTTGTATCATGCTATTGCTTCCCGTATGGCTTT
CATTTTCTCCTCCTTGTATAAATCCTGGTTGCTGTCTCTTTATGAGGAGTTGTGGCCCGTTGTCAGGCAA
CGTGGCGTGGTGTGCACTGTGTTTGCTGACGCAACCCCCACTGGTTGGGGCATTGCCACCACCTGTCAGC
TCCTTTCCGGGACTTTCGCTTTCCCCCTCCCTATTGCCACGGCGGAACTCATCGCCGCCTGCCTTGCCCG
CTGCTGGACAGGGGCTCGGCTGTTGGGCACTGACAATTCCGTGGTGTTGTCGGGGAAGCTGACGTCCTTT
CCATGGCTGCTCGCCTGTGTTGCCACCTGGATTCTGCGCGGGACGTCCTTCTGCTACGTCCCTTCGGCCC
TCAATCCAGCGGACCTTCCTTCCCGCGGCCTGCTGCCGGCTCTGCGGCCTCTTCCGCGTCTTCGCCTTCG
CCCTCAGACGAGTCGGATCTCCCTTTGGGCCGCCTCCCCGCATCGATACCGTCGAGACCTAGAAAAACAT
GGAGCAATCACAAGTAGCAATACAGCAGCTACCAATGCTGATTGTGCCTGGCTAGAAGCACAAGAGGAGG
AGGAGGTGGGTTTTCCAGTCACACCTCAGGTACCTTTAAGACCAATGACTTACAAGGCAGCTGTAGATCT
TAGCCACTTTTTAAAAGAAAAGGGGGGACTGGAAGGGCTAATTCACTCCCAACGAAGACAAGATATCCTT
GATCTGTGGATCTACCACACACAAGGCTACTTCCCTGATTGGCAGAACTACACACCAGGGCCAGGGATCA
GATATCCACTGACCTTTGGATGGTGCTACAAGCTAGTACCAGTTGAGCAAGAGAAGGTAGAAGAAGCCAA
TGAAGGAGAGAACACCCGCTTGTTACACCCTGTGAGCCTGCATGGGATGGATGACCCGGAGAGAGAAGTA
TTAGAGTGGAGGTTTGACAGCCGCCTAGCATTTCATCACATGGCCCGAGAGCTGCATCCGGACTGTACTG
GGTCTCTCTGGTTAGACCAGATCTGAGCCTGGGAGCTCTCTGGCTAACTAGGGAACCCACTGCTTAAGCC
TCAATAAAGCTTGCCTTGAGTGCTTCAAGTAGTGTGTGCCCGTCTGTTGTGTGACTCTGGTAACTAGAGA
TCCCTCAGACCCTTTTAGTCAGTGTGGAAAATCTCTAGCAGGGCCCGTTTAAACCCGCTGATCAGCCTCG
ACTGTGCCTTCTAGTTGCCAGCCATCTGTTGTTTGCCCCTCCCCCGTGCCTTCCTTGACCCTGGAAGGTG
CCACTCCCACTGTCCTTTCCTAATAAAATGAGGAAATTGCATCGCATTGTCTGAGTAGGTGTCATTCTAT
TCTGGGGGGTGGGGTGGGGCAGGACAGCAAGGGGGAGGATTGGGAAGACAATAGCAGGCATGCTGGGGAT
GCGGTGGGCTCTATGGCTTCTGAGGCGGAAAGAACCAGCTGGGGCTCTAGGGGGTATCCCC
[124 nt withheld, positions 8042-8165]
C
[91 nt withheld, positions 8167-8257]
A
[49 nt withheld, positions 8259-8307]
CCTTTGACGTTGGAGTCCACGTTCTTT
[37 nt withheld, positions 8335-8371]
ACCCTATCTCGGTCTATTCTTTTGATTTATAAGGGATTTTGCCGATTTCGGCCTATTGGTTAAAAAATGA
GCTGATTTAACAAAAATTTAACGCGAATTAATTCTGTGGAATGTGTGTCAGTTAGGGTGTGGAAAGTCCC
CAGGCTCCCCAGCAGGCAGAAGTATGCAAAGCATGCATCTCAATTAGTCAGCAACCAGGTGTGGAAAGTC
CCCAGGCTCCCCAGCAGGCAGAAGTATGCAAAGCATGCATCTCAATTAGTCAGCAACCATAGTCCCGCCC
CTAACTCCGCCCATCCCGCCCCTAACTCCGCCCAGTTCCGCCCATTCTCCGCCCCATGGCTGACTAATTT
TTTTTATTTATGCAGAGGCCGAGGCCGCCTCTGCCTCTGAGCTATTCCAGAAGTAGTGAGGAGGCTTTTT
TGGAGGCCTAGGCTTTTGCAAAAAGCTCCCGGGAGCTTGTATATCCATTTTCGGATCTGATCAGCACGTG
TTGACAATTAATCATCGGCATAGTATATCGGCATAGTATAATACGACAAGGTGAGGAACTAAACCATGGC
CAAGTTGACCAGTGCCGTTCCGGTGCTCACCGCGCGCGACGTCGCCGGAGCGGTCGAGTTCTGGACCGAC
CGGCTCGGGTTCTCCCGGGACTTCGTGGAGGACGACTTCGCCGGTGTGGTCCGGGACGACGTGACCCTGT
TCATCAGCGCGGTCCAGGACCAGGTGGTGCCGGACAACACCCTGGCCTGGGTGTGGGTGCGCGGCCTGGA
CGAGCTGTACGCCGAGTGGTCGGAGGTCGTGTCCACGAACTTCCGGGACGCCTCCGGGCCGGCCATGACC
GAGATCGGCGAGCAGCCGTGGGGGCGGGAGTTCGCCCTGCGCGACCCGGCCGGCAACTGCGTGCACTTCG
TGGCCGAGGAGCAGGACTGACACGTGCTACGAGATTTCGATTCCACCGCCGCCTTCTATGAAAGGTTGGG
CTTCGGAATCGTTTTCCGGGACGCCGGCTGGATGATCCTCCAGCGCGGGGATCTCATGCTGGAGTTCTTC
GCCCACCCCAACTTGTTTATTGCAGCTTATAATGGTTACAAATAAAGCAATAGCATCACAAATTTCACAA
ATAAAGCATTTTTTTCACTGCATTCTAGTTGTGGTTTGTCCAAACTCATCAATGTATCTTATCATGTCTG
TATACCGTCGACCTCTAGCTAGAGCTTGGCGTAATCATGGTCATAGCTGTTTCCTGTGTGAAATTGTTAT
CCGCTCACAATTCCACACAACATACGAGCCGGAAGCATAAAGTGTAAAGCCTGGGGTGCCTAATGAGTGA
GCTAACTCACATTAATTGCGTTGCGCTCACTGCCCGCTTTCCAGTCGGGAAACCTGTCGTGCCAGCTGCA
TTAATGAATCGGCCAACGCGCGGGGAGAGGCGGTTTGCGTATTGGGCGCTCTTCCGCTTCCTCGCTCACT
GACTCGCTGCGCTCGGTCGTTCGGCTGCGGCGAGCGGTATCAGCTCACTCAAAGGCGGTAATACGGTTAT
CCACAGAATCAGGGGATAACGCAGGAAAGAACATGTGAGCAAAAGGCCAGCAAAAGGCCAGGAACCGTAA
AAAGGCCGCGTTGCTGGCGTTTTTCCATAGGCTCCGCCCCCCTGACGAGCATCACAAAAATCGACGCTCA
AGTCAGAGGTGGCGAAACCCGACAGGACTATAAAGATACCAGGCGTTTCCCCCTGGAAGCTCCCTCGTGC
GCTCTCCTGTTCCGACCCTGCCGCTTACCGGATACCTGTCCGCCTTTCTCCCTTCGGGAAGCGTGGCGCT
TTCTCATAGCTCACGCTGTAGGTATCTCAGTTCGGTGTAGGTCGTTCGCTCCAAGCTGGGCTGTGTGCAC
GAACCCCCCGTTCAGCCCGACCGCTGCGCCTTATCCGGTAACTATCGTCTTGAGTCCAACCCGGTAAGAC
ACGACTTATCGCCACTGGCAGCAGCCACTGGTAACAGGATTAGCAGAGCGAGGTATGTAGGCGGTGCTAC
AGAGTTCTTGAAGTGGTGGCCTAACTACGGCTACACTAGAAGAACAGTATTTGGTATCTGCGCTCTGCTG
AAGCCAGTTACCTTCGGAAAAAGAGTTGGTAGCTCTTGATCCGGCAAACAAACCACCGCTGGTAGCGGTG
GTTTTTTTGTTTGCAAGCAGCAGATTACGCGCAGAAAAAAAGGATCTCAAGAAGATCCTTTGATCTTTTC
TACGGGGTCTGACGCTCAGTGGAACGAAAACTCACGTTAAGGGATTTTGGTCATGAGATTATCAAAAAGG
ATCTTCACCTAGATCCTTTTAAATTAAAAATGAAGTTTTAAATCAATCTAAAGTATATATGAGTAAACTT
GGTCTGACAGTTACCAATGCTTAATCAGTGAGGCACCTATCTCAGCGATCTGTCTATTTCGTTCATCCAT
AGTTGCCTGACTCCCCGTCGTGTAGATAACTACGATACGGGAGGGCTTACCATCTGGCCCCAGTGCTGCA
ATGATACCGCGAGACCCACGCTCACCGGCTCCAGATTTATCAGCAATAAACCAGCCAGCCGGAAGGGCCG
AGCGCAGAAGTGGTCCTGCAACTTTATCCGCCTCCATCCAGTCTATTAATTGTTGCCGGGAAGCTAGAGT
AAGTAGTTCGCCAGTTAATAGTTTGCGCAACGTTGTTGCCATTGCTACAGGCATCGTGGTGTCACGCTCG
TCGTTTGGTATGGCTTCATTCAGCTCCGGTTCCCAACGATCAAGGCGAGTTACATGATCCCCCATGTTGT
GCAAAAAAGCGGTTAGCTCCTTCGGTCCTCCGATCGTTGTCAGAAGTAAGTTGGCCGCAGTGTTATCACT
CATGGTTATGGCAGCACTGCATAATTCTCTTACTGTCATGCCATCCGTAAGATGCTTTTCTGTGACTGGT
GAGTACTCAACCAAGTCATTCTGAGAATAGTGTATGCGGCGACCGAGTTGCTCTTGCCCGGCGTCAATAC
GGGATAATACCGCGCCACATAGCAGAACTTTAAAAGTGCTCATCATTGGAAAACGTTCTTCGGGGCGAAA
ACTCTCAAGGATCTTACCGCTGTTGAGATCCAGTTCGATGTAACCCACTCGTGCACCCAACTGATCTTCA
GCATCTTTTACTTTCACCAGCGTTTCTGGGTGAGCAAAAACAGGAAGGCAAAATGCCGCAAAAAAGGGAA
TAAGGGCGACACGGAAATGTTGAATACTCATACTCTTCCTTTTTCAATATTATTGAAGCATTTATCAGGG
TTATTGTCTCATGAGCGGATACATATTTGAATGTATTTAGAAAAATAAACAAATAGGGGTTCCGCGCACA
TTTCCCCGAAAAGTGCCACCTGACGTC
